>Addgene plasmid #133443 | NW11 | addgene full sequence | sequence record 340025 | Addgene NGS Result
TAATACGACTCACTATAGGGGAATTGTGAGCGGATAACAATTCCCCTCTAGAAATAATTTTGTTTAACTT
TAAGAAGGAGATATACCATGGGCAGCAGCCATCATCATCATCATCATGAAAACCTGTATTTTCAGGGCAG
CACCTTTAGCAAACTGCGTGAACAGCTGGGCCCGGTGACCCAGGAATTTTGGGATAACCTGGAAAAAGAA
ACCGAAGGCCTGCGTCAGGAAATGAGCAAAGATCTGGAAGAGGTGAAAGCGAAAGTGCAGCCGTATCTGG
ATGACTTTCAGAAAAAATGGCAGGAAGAGATGGAACTGTATCGTCAGAAAGTGGAACCGCTGCGTGCGGA
ACTGCAGGAAGGCGCGCGTCAGAAACTGCATGAACTGCAGGAAAAACTGAGCCCGCTGGGCGAAGAGATG
CGTGATCGTGCGCGTGCGCATGTGGATGCGCTGCGTACCCATCTGGCGCCGTATAGCGATGAACTGCGTC
AGCGTCTGGCGGCCCGTCTGGAAGCGCTGAAAGAAAACGGCGGTGCGCGTCTGGCGGAATATCATGCGAA
AGCGACCGAACATCTGAGCACCCTGAGCGAAAAAGCGAAACCGGCGCTGGAAGATCTGCGTCAGGGCCTG
CTGCCGGTGCTGGAAAGCTTTAAAGTGAGCTTTCTGAGCGCGCTGGAAGAGTATACCAAAAAACTGAACA
CCCAGCTGCCGGGCACCGGCGCGGCCGCACTCGAGCACCACCACCACCACCACTGAGATCCGGCTGCTAA
CAAAGCCCGAAAGGAAGCTGAGTTGGCTGCTGCCACCGCTGAGCAATAACTAGCATAACCCCTTGGGGCC
TCTAAACGGGTCTTGAGGGGTTTTTTGCTGAAAGGAGGAACTATATCCGGATTGGCGAATGGG
[124 nt withheld, positions 904-1027]
C
[91 nt withheld, positions 1029-1119]
A
[49 nt withheld, positions 1121-1169]
CCTTTGACGTTGGAGTCCACGTTCTTT
[37 nt withheld, positions 1197-1233]
ACCCTATCTCGGTCTATTCTTTTGATTTATAAGGGATTTTGCCGATTTCGGCCTATTGGTTAAAAAATGA
GCTGATTTAACAAAAATTTAACGCGAATTTTAACAAAATATTAACGCTTACAATTTAGGTGGCACTTTTC
GGGGAAATGTGCGCGGAACCCCTATTTGTTTATTTTTCTAAATACATTCAAATATGTATCCGCTCATGAA
TTAATTCTTAGAAAAACTCATCGAGCATCAAATGAAACTGCAATTTATTCATATCAGGATTATCAATACC
ATATTTTTGAAAAAGCCGTTTCTGTAATGAAGGAGAAAACTCACCGAGGCAGTTCCATAGGATGGCAAGA
TCCTGGTATCGGTCTGCGATTCCGACTCGTCCAACATCAATACAACCTATTAATTTCCCCTCGTCAAAAA
TAAGGTTATCAAGTGAGAAATCACCATGAGTGACGACTGAATCCGGTGAGAATGGCAAAAGTTTATGCAT
TTCTTTCCAGACTTGTTCAACAGGCCAGCCATTACGCTCGTCATCAAAATCACTCGCATCAACCAAACCG
TTATTCATTCGTGATTGCGCCTGAGCGAGACGAAATACGCGATCGCTGTTAAAAGGACAATTACAAACAG
GAATCGAATGCAACCGGCGCAGGAACACTGCCAGCGCATCAACAATATTTTCACCTGAATCAGGATATTC
TTCTAATACCTGGAATGCTGTTTTCCCGGGGATCGCAGTGGTGAGTAACCATGCATCATCAGGAGTACGG
ATAAAATGCTTGATGGTCGGAAGAGGCATAAATTCCGTCAGCCAGTTTAGTCTGACCATCTCATCTGTAA
CATCATTGGCAACGCTACCTTTGCCATGTTTCAGAAACAACTCTGGCGCATCGGGCTTCCCATACAATCG
ATAGATTGTCGCACCTGATTGCCCGACATTATCGCGAGCCCATTTATACCCATATAAATCAGCATCCATG
TTGGAATTTAATCGCGGCCTAGAGCAAGACGTTTCCCGTTGAATATGGCTCATAACACCCCTTGTATTAC
TGTTTATGTAAGCAGACAGTTTTATTGTTCATGACCAAAATCCCTTAACGTGAGTTTTCGTTCCACTGAG
CGTCAGACCCCGTAGAAAAGATCAAAGGATCTTCTTGAGATCCTTTTTTTCTGCGCGTAATCTGCTGCTT
GCAAACAAAAAAACCACCGCTACCAGCGGTGGTTTGTTTGCCGGATCAAGAGCTACCAACTCTTTTTCCG
AAGGTAACTGGCTTCAGCAGAGCGCAGATACCAAATACTGTCCTTCTAGTGTAGCCGTAGTTAGGCCACC
ACTTCAAGAACTCTGTAGCACCGCCTACATACCTCGCTCTGCTAATCCTGTTACCAGTGGCTGCTGCCAG
TGGCGATAAGTCGTGTCTTACCGGGTTGGACTCAAGACGATAGTTACCGGATAAGGCGCAGCGGTCGGGC
TGAACGGGGGGTTCGTGCACACAGCCCAGCTTGGAGCGAACGACCTACACCGAACTGAGATACCTACAGC
GTGAGCTATGAGAAAGCGCCACGCTTCCCGAAGGGAGAAAGGCGGACAGGTATCCGGTAAGCGGCAGGGT
CGGAACAGGAGAGCGCACGAGGGAGCTTCCAGGGGGAAACGCCTGGTATCTTTATAGTCCTGTCGGGTTT
CGCCACCTCTGACTTGAGCGTCGATTTTTGTGATGCTCGTCAGGGGGGCGGAGCCTATGGAAAAACGCCA
GCAACGCGGCCTTTTTACGGTTCCTGGCCTTTTGCTGGCCTTTTGCTCACATGTTCTTTCCTGCGTTATC
CCCTGATTCTGTGGATAACCGTATTACCGCCTTTGAGTGAGCTGATACCGCTCGCCGCAGCCGAACGACC
GAGCGCAGCGAGTCAGTGAGCGAGGAAGCGGAAGAGCGCCTGATGCGGTATTTTCTCCTTACGCATCTGT
GCGGTATTTCACACCGCAATGGTGCACTCTCAGTACAATCTGCTCTGATGCCGCATAGTTAAGCCAGTAT
ACACTCCGCTATCGCTACGTGACTGGGTCATGGCTGCGCCCCGACACCCGCCAACACCCGCTGACGCGCC
CTGACGGGCTTGTCTGCTCCCGGCATCCGCTTACAGACAAGCTGTGACCGTCTCCGGGAGCTGCATGTGT
CAGAGGTTTTCACCGTCATCACCGAAACGCGCGAGGCAGCTGCGGTAAAGCTCATCAGCGTGGTCGTGAA
GCGATTCACAGATGTCTGCCTGTTCATCCGCGTCCAGCTCGTTGAGTTTCTCCAGAAGCGTTAATGTCTG
GCTTCTGATAAAGCGGGCCATGTTAAGGGCGGTTTTTTCCTGTTTGGTCACTGATGCCTCCGTGTAAGGG
GGATTTCTGTTCATGGGGGTAATGATACCGATGAAACGAGAGAGGATGCTCACGATACGGGTTACTGATG
ATGAACATGCCCGGTTACTGGAACGTTGTGAGGGTAAACAACTGGCGGTATGGATGCGGCGGGACCAGAG
AAAAATCACTCAGGGTCAATGCCAGCGCTTCGTTAATACAGATGTAGGTGTTCCACAGGGTAGCCAGCAG
CATCCTGCGATGCAGATCCGGAACATAATGGTGCAGGGCGCTGACTTCCGCGTTTCCAGACTTTACGAAA
CACGGAAACCGAAGACCATTCATGTTGTTGCTCAGGTCGCAGACGTTTTGCAGCAGCAGTCGCTTCACGT
TCGCTCGCGTATCGGTGATTCATTCTGCTAACCAGTAAGGCAACCCCGCCAGCCTAGCCGGGTCCTCAAC
GACAGGAGCACGATCATGCGCACCCGTGGGGCCGCCATGCCGGCGATAATGGCCTGCTTCTCGCCGAAAC
GTTTGGTGGCGGGACCAGTGACGAAGGCTTGAGCGAGGGCGTGCAAGATTCCGAATACCGCAAGCGACAG
GCCGATCATCGTCGCGCTCCAGCGAAAGCGGTCCTCGCCGAAAATGACCCAGAGCGCTGCCGGCACCTGT
CCTACGAGTTGCATGATAAAGAAGACAGTCATAAGTGCGGCGACGATAGTCATGCCCCGCGCCCACCGGA
AGGAGCTGACTGGGTTGAAGGCTCTCAAGGGCATCGGTCGAGATCCCGGTGCCTAATGAGTGAGCTAACT
TACATTAATTGCGTTGCGCTCACTGCCCGCTTTCCAGTCGGGAAACCTGTCGTGCCAGCTGCATTAATGA
ATCGGCCAACGCGCGGGGAGAGGCGGTTTGCGTATTGGGCGCCAGGGTGGTTTTTCTTTTCACCAGTGAG
ACGGGCAACAGCTGATTGCCCTTCACCGCCTGGCCCTGAGAGAGTTGCAGCAAGCGGTCCACGCTGGTTT
GCCCCAGCAGGCGAAAATCCTGTTTGATGGTGGTTAACGGCGGGATATAACATGAGCTGTCTTCGGTATC
GTCGTATCCCACTACCGAGATATCCGCACCAACGCGCAGCCCGGACTCGGTAATGGCGCGCATTGCGCCC
AGCGCCATCTGATCGTTGGCAACCAGCATCGCAGTGGGAACGATGCCCTCATTCAGCATTTGCATGGTTT
GTTGAAAACCGGACATGGCACTCCAGTCGCCTTCCCGTTCCGCTATCGGCTGAATTTGATTGCGAGTGAG
ATATTTATGCCAGCCAGCCAGACGCAGACGCGCCGAGACAGAACTTAATGGGCCCGCTAACAGCGCGATT
TGCTGGTGACCCAATGCGACCAGATGCTCCACGCCCAGTCGCGTACCGTCTTCATGGGAGAAAATAATAC
TGTTGATGGGTGTCTGGTCAGAGACATCAAGAAATAACGCCGGAACATTAGTGCAGGCAGCTTCCACAGC
AATGGCATCCTGGTCATCCAGCGGATAGTTAATGATCAGCCCACTGACGCGTTGCGCGAGAAGATTGTGC
ACCGCCGCTTTACAGGCTTCGACGCCGCTTCGTTCTACCATCGACACCACCACGCTGGCACCCAGTTGAT
CGGCGCGAGATTTAATCGCCGCGACAATTTGCGACGGCGCGTGCAGGGCCAGACTGGAGGTGGCAACGCC
AATCAGCAACGACTGTTTGCCCGCCAGTTGTTGTGCCACGCGGTTGGGAATGTAATTCAGCTCCGCCATC
GCCGCTTCCACTTTTTCCCGCGTTTTCGCAGAAACGTGGCTGGCCTGGTTCACCACGCGGGAAACGGTCT
GATAAGAGACACCGGCATACTCTGCGACATCGTATAACGTTACTGGTTTCACATTCACCACCCTGAATTG
ACTCTCTTCCGGGCGCTATCATGCCATACCGCGAAAGGTTTTGCGCCATTCGATGGTGTCCGGGATCTCG
ACGCTCTCCCTTATGCGACTCCTGCATTAGGAAGCAGCCCAGTAGTAGGTTGAGGCCGTTGAGCACCGCC
GCCGCAAGGAATGGTGCATGCAAGGAGATGGCGCCCAACAGTCCCCCGGCCACGGGGCCTGCCACCATAC
CCACGCCGAAACAAGCGCTCATGAGCCCGAAGTGGCGAGCCCGATCTTCCCCATCGGTGATGTCGGCGAT
ATAGGCGCCAGCAACCGCACCTGTGGCGCCGGTGATGCCGGCCACGATGCGTCCGGCGTAGAGGATCGAG
ATCTCGATCCCGCGAAAT
Features (pLannotate 1.2.2; 21 found; start..end, strand, type, name):
      1..19      +  promoter       T7 promoter: promoter for bacteriophage T7 RNA polymerase
     20..44      +  protein_bind   lac operator: The lac repressor binds to the lac operator to inhibit transcription in E. coli. This inhibition can be relieved by adding lactose or isopropyl-β-D-thiogalactopyranoside (IPTG). lac repressor encoded by lacI
     59..81      +  RBS            RBS: efficient ribosome binding site from bacteriophage T7 gene 10 (Olins and Rangwala, 1989)
    100..118     +  CDS            capTEV™ (fragment): composite tag for in vivo biotinylation, TEV protease cleavage, and 6xHis tagging
    118..138     +  CDS            TEV site: tobacco etch virus (TEV) protease recognition and cleavage site
    139..705     +  CDS            APOA1 (fragment): APOA1_GORGO - Experimental evidence at protein level: Swiss-Prot protein existence level 1. Participates in the reverse transport of cholesterol from tissues to the liver for excretion by promoting cholesterol efflux from tissues and by acting as a cofactor for the lecithin cholesterol acyltransferase (LCAT). As part of the SPAP complex, activates spermatozoa motility (By similarity). From Gorilla gorilla gorilla (Western lowland gorilla).
    736..753     +  CDS            9xHis (fragment): 9xHis affinity tag
    763..812     +  CDS            SET1 (fragment): solubility-enhancement tag derived from T7 phage gene 10B
    820..867     +  terminator     T7 terminator: transcription terminator for bacteriophage T7 RNA polymerase
    904..1332    +  rep_origin     f1 ori (sequence partly withheld): f1 bacteriophage origin of replication; arrow indicates direction of (+) strand synthesis
   1385..1442    +  promoter       AmpR promoter (fragment): bla
   1451..2266    -  CDS            KanR: aminoglycoside phosphotransferase; aph(3')-Ia; confers resistance to kanamycin in bacteria or G418 (Geneticin®) in eukaryotes
   2388..2976    +  rep_origin     ori: high-copy-number ColE1/pMB1/pBR322/pUC origin of replication
   3162..3301    -  misc_feature   bom: basis of mobility region from pBR322
   3403..3594    -  CDS            rop: Rop protein, which maintains plasmids at low copy number; rop
   3611..3991    +  CDS            YPB1_ECOLX: Protein predicted: Swiss-Prot protein existence level 4. From Escherichia coli.
   4063..4354    -  CDS            TcR (fragment): tetracycline efflux protein; tet; confers resistance to tetracycline
   4369..4390    -  protein_bind   CAP binding site: CAP binding activates transcription in the presence of cAMP. E. coli catabolite activator protein
   4403..5485    -  CDS            lacI: lac repressor; lacI; The lac repressor binds to the lac operator to inhibit transcription in E. coli. This inhibition can be relieved by adding lactose or isopropyl-β-D-thiogalactopyranoside (IPTG).
   5486..5563    -  promoter       lacI promoter: lacI
   5571..5850    -  CDS            TcR (fragment): tetracycline efflux protein; tet; confers resistance to tetracycline
