[The description below was written by a language model from this plasmid's Addgene catalogue record and pLannotate feature annotations shown in this document.]
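Description:
NW11 is a bacterial expression plasmid built on the pET28a backbone that encodes a membrane scaffold protein used to make covalently circularized nanodiscs. The plasmid is about 5.9 kb and is selected with kanamycin through the aph(3')-Ia (KanR) gene. It replicates from a ColE1/pMB1-type origin accompanied by the pBR322 bom region and the rop gene, which moderates copy number, and it also carries an f1 phage origin. The short tetracycline-resistance fragments and the AmpR promoter fragment flagged by the automated annotation appear to be backbone remnants rather than functional markers.

The payload sits in a standard pET cassette: a T7 promoter with an adjacent lac operator, the T7 gene 10 ribosome binding site and a T7 terminator, with lacI supplied on the plasmid. Transcription therefore depends on T7 RNA polymerase in the host and is inducible with IPTG. The open reading frame begins with a short leader and a TEV protease cleavage site, followed by an apolipoprotein A-I fragment of roughly 570 bp and a C-terminal polyhistidine tag for affinity purification. The catalogue lists the insert as human; the annotation's best match to gorilla APOA1 simply reflects the close similarity of the orthologues. The small "capTEV" and "SET1" hits are partial matches and probably represent vector or linker sequence.

According to the record, the expressed protein is used to assemble covalently circularized nanodiscs, lipid bilayer patches belted by a closed scaffold protein, for studying membrane proteins and viral entry. The circularization chemistry and any associated recognition motifs are not annotated in the feature table.
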