Addgene plasmid #133443: NW11
Purpose: Covalently circularized nanodisc NW11 for studying membrane proteins and viral entry.
Depositing lab: Gerhard Wagner. Depositing organization: Harvard Medical School. Publication: Covalently circularized nanodiscs for studying membrane proteins and viral entry. Nasr ML, Baptista D, Strauss M, Sun ZJ, Grigoriu S, Huser S, Pluckthun A, Hagn F, Walz T, Hogle JM, Wagner G. Nat Methods. 2017 Jan;14(1):49-52. doi: 10.1038/nmeth.4079. Epub 2016 Nov 21. PubMed 27869813.
Backbone
  Vector backbone: pET28a
  Vector type: Bacterial Expression
Growth in bacteria
  Bacterial resistance: Kanamycin, 50 μg/mL
  Growth temperature: 37°C
  Growth strain: DH5alpha
  Copy number: Unknown
Gene/Insert
  Gene/Insert name: NW11
  Species: H. sapiens (human)
  Insert size (bp): 922
  Cloning method: Restriction Enzyme; 5′ cloning site Unknown (unknown if destroyed)
Terms and licenses: Academic/Nonprofit Terms; Industry Terms: Not Available to Industry
Depositor comments: HMS clone ID number: HsCD00483425.
How to cite: NW11 was a gift from Gerhard Wagner (Addgene plasmid # 133443 ; http://n2t.net/addgene:133443 ; RRID:Addgene_133443)
