>Addgene plasmid #133443 | NW11 | depositor partial sequence | sequence record 338045 | T7
NNNNNNNNNNNNNNNNNNNNNNNNCNTCNNNNNNNNNTTTTGTTNNNCTTTANGAAGGAGATATACCATG
GGCAGCAGCCATCATCATCATCATCATGAAAACCTGTATTTTCAGGGCAGCACCTTTAGCAAACTGCGTG
AACAGCTGGGCCCGGTGACCCAGGAATTTTGGGATAACCTGGAAAAAGAAACCGAAGGCCTGCGTCAGGA
AATGAGCAAAGATCTGGAAGAGGTGAAAGCGAAAGTGCAGCCGTATCTGGATGACTTTCAGAAAAAATGG
CAGGAAGAGATGGAACTGTATCGTCAGAAAGTGGAACCGCTGCGTGCGGAACTGCAGGAAGGCGCGCGTC
AGAAACTGCATGAACTGCAGGAAAAACTGAGCCCGCTGGGCGAAGAGATGCGTGATCGTGCGCGTGCGCA
TGTGGATGCGCTGCGTACCCATCTGGCGCCGTATAGCGATGAACTGCGTCAGCGTCTGGCGGCCCGTCTG
GAAGCGCTGAAAGAAAACGGCGGTGCGCGTCTGGCGGAATATCATGCGAAAGCGACCGAACATCTGAGCA
CNNNGAGCGAAAAAGCGAAACCGGCGCTGGAAGATCTGCGTCAGGGCCTGCTGCCGGTGCTGGAAAGCTT
TAAAGTGAGCTTTCTGAGCGCGCTGGAAGAGTATACCAAAAAACTGAACACCCAGCTGCCGGGCACCGGC
GCGGCCGCACTCGAGCACCACCACCACCACCACTGAGATCCGGCTGCTAANCAAAGCCCGAAAGGAAGCT
GAGTTGGCTGCTGCCACCGCTGANCAATAACTAGCATAACCCCTTGGGGCCTCTAAACGGGTCTTGAGGG
GTTTTTTGCTGAAAGGAGGAACTATATCCGGATTGGCGAATGGG
[87 nt withheld, positions 885-971]
NN
