>Addgene plasmid #133443 | NW11 | depositor partial sequence | sequence record 338046 | T7-term
NNNNNNNNNNNNNNNNTCNNNCNNNCTTTGTTAGCAGCCGGATCTCAGTGGTGGTGGTGGTGGTGCTCGA
GTGCGGCCGCGCCGGTGCCCGGCAGCTGGGTGTTCAGTTTTTTGGTATACTCTTCCAGCGCGCTCAGAAA
GCTCACTTTAAAGCTTTCCAGCACCGGCAGCAGGCCCTGACGCAGATCTTCCAGCGCCGGTTTCGCTTTT
TCGCTCAGGGTGCTCAGATGTTCGGTCGCTTTCGCATGATATTCCGCCAGACGCGCACCGCCGTTTTCTT
TCAGCGCTTCCAGACGGGCCGCCAGACGCTGACGCAGTTCATCGCTATACGGCGCCAGATGGGTACGCAG
CGCATCCACATGCGCACGCGCACGATCACGCATCTCTTCGCCCAGCGGGCTCAGTTTTTCCTGCAGTTCA
TGCAGTTTCTGACGCGCGCCTTCCTGCAGTTCCGCACGCAGCGGTTCCACTTTCTGACGATACAGTTCCA
TCTCTTCCTGCCATTTTTTCTGAAAGTCATCCAGATACGGCTGCACTTTCGCTTTCACCTCTTCCAGATC
TTTGCTCATTTCCTGACGCAGGCCTTCGGTTTCTTTTTCCAGGTTATCCCAAAATTCCTGGGTCACCGGG
CCCAGCTGTTCACGCAGTTTGCTAAAGGTGCTGCCCTGAAAATACAGGTTTTCATGATGATGATGATGAT
GGCTGCTGCCCATGGTATATCTCCTTCTTAAAGTTAAACAAAATTATTTCTAGAGGGGAATTGTTATCCG
CTCACAATTCCCCTATAGTGAGTCGTATTAATTTCGCGGGATCGAGATCTCGATCCTCTACGCCGGACGC
ATCGTGGCCGGCATCACCGGCGCCACAGGTGCGGTTGCTGGCGCCTATATCGCCGACATCACCGATGGGG
AAGATCGGGCTCGCCACTTCGGGCTCATGAGCGCTTGTTTCGGCGTGGGTATGGTGGCNNNN
